Addgene plasmid #73796: pRS416-dCas9-Mxi1 + TetR + pRPR1(TetO)-NotI-gRNA
Purpose: pRS416 Ura marked Cen/Ars plasmid with dCas9-Mxi1 under Tef1 promoter, and tet-incucibile RPR1 promoter with NotI cloning site adjacent to gRNA
Depositing lab: Ronald Davis. Depositing organization: Stanford University. Publication: Quantitative CRISPR interference screens in yeast identify chemical-genetic interactions and new rules for guide RNA design. Smith JD, Suresh S, Schlecht U, Wu M, Wagih O, Peltz G, Davis RW, Steinmetz LM, Parts L, St Onge RP. Genome Biol. 2016 Mar 8;17(1):45. doi: 10.1186/s13059-016-0900-9. PubMed 26956608.
Backbone
  Vector backbone: pRS416
  Backbone manufacturer: https://www.addgene.org/vector-database/3985/
  Backbone size w/o insert (bp): 4898
  Total vector size (bp): 12554
  Modifications to backbone: Cut between multiple cloning site and PciI site outside of the multiple cloning site so part of vector is missing
  Vector type: Yeast Expression, CRISPR
  Selectable markers: URA3
Growth in bacteria
  Bacterial resistance: Ampicillin, 100 μg/mL
  Growth temperature: 37°C
  Growth strain: DH5alpha
  Copy number: Low Copy
Gene/Insert 1
  Gene/Insert name: dCas9-Mxi1
  Species: Synthetic; S pyogenes Cas9
  Insert size (bp): 4344
  Mutation: D10A, H840A
  Promoter: pTef1
  Tag / fusion protein: NLS (N terminal on insert); NLS (C terminal on insert); Mxi1 (C terminal on insert)
  Cloning method: Gibson Cloning
  Sequencing primers: 5′ CTCTTTCGATGACCTCCCATTG; 3′ gtaatacgactcactataggg
Gene/Insert 2
  Gene/Insert name: Tet Repressor (alt name: TetR)
  Species: Bacterial
  Insert size (bp): 624
  Promoter: pGPM1
  Cloning method: Gibson Cloning
  Sequencing primers: 5′ gagtacaaacgcatgaaatcc; 3′ CGGTAATACGGTTATCCACAGAATCAGGGGATAACGCAGGAAAG
Gene/Insert 3
  Gene/Insert name: Structural gRNA for S pyogenes (alt name: sgRNA)
  Species: Synthetic; S pyogenes
  Insert size (bp): 82
  Promoter: pRPR1(TetO)
  Cloning method: Gibson Cloning
  Sequencing primers: 5′ cagcaacgcggcctttttacggttcctggcc; 3′ CAGGAAAGACCGCGGcttaaagtcatacattgcacgacta
Resource information
  A portion of this plasmid was derived from a plasmid made by: Cas9 gene was received from DiCarlo et al.
Terms and licenses: Academic/Nonprofit Terms; Industry Terms: Not Available to Industry
Depositor comments: Detailed benchling plasmid map available at: https://benchling.com/s/0WUKQB/edit All annotations are available there. This is best reference to use for this plasmid. The genbank file included was exported from benchling for this plasmid. Please note to clone in gRNAs you need to use Gibson Assembly. Gibson will chew back the NotI overhangs. Provide homology on either side of the cut site to clone. Generally we order 60mers with 20bp of homology to the promoter and to the terminator. For high efficiency amplify with primers that extend these homologies to 30-40bp. You can directly clone in single stranded oligo with 20bp overlaps using Gibson if you only need low efficiency. To do this use ~100x oligo to plasmid. For double stranded PCR product, use ratios between to 2:1 to 10:1 insert to plasmid. See paper methods for more details.
How to cite: pRS416-dCas9-Mxi1 + TetR + pRPR1(TetO)-NotI-gRNA was a gift from Ronald Davis (Addgene plasmid # 73796 ; http://n2t.net/addgene:73796 ; RRID:Addgene_73796)
