[The description below was written by a language model from this plasmid's Addgene catalogue record, the feature table of its GenBank file and pLannotate feature annotations shown in this document.]
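Description:
pRS416-dCas9-Mxi1 + TetR + pRPR1(TetO)-NotI-gRNA is a single-plasmid, inducible CRISPR interference system for Saccharomyces cerevisiae, built on a truncated pRS416 shuttle backbone (about 12.5 kb in total). In yeast it is maintained as a low-copy centromeric plasmid through a CEN/ARS element and selected by the URA3 auxotrophic marker, which can also be counterselected with 5-FOA. In E. coli it is propagated through a ColE1/pUC-type origin with ampicillin resistance. An f1 origin and remnants of the lacZα/lac promoter region persist from the parent vector.

Three expression units work together. The TEF1 promoter and CYC1 terminator drive constitutive expression of nuclease-dead S. pyogenes Cas9 (D10A, H840A), flanked by nuclear localisation signals and fused at its C terminus to the Mxi1 transcriptional repressor domain, so that the protein silences rather than cuts its targets. The bacterial Tet repressor is expressed from the GPM1 promoter; the feature table annotates the TetR coding sequence but not that promoter, and the short TIM9 and NNR2 fragment hits upstream probably reflect yeast genomic sequence carried in with the regulatory regions. The guide RNA scaffold sits between an RPR1 (RNase P RNA, Pol III) promoter modified with a TetO site and the RPR1 terminator. TetR therefore blocks guide transcription until a tetracycline-class inducer is added. A NotI site next to the scaffold is the entry point for target-specific spacers, which the depositor notes are inserted by Gibson assembly.

The plasmid was used for quantitative CRISPRi screens in yeast, examining chemical-genetic interactions and guide RNA design rules. The accompanying GenBank record covers only 807 bp and carries no annotations.
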