Features (pLannotate 1.2.2; 28 found; start..end, strand, type, name):
      1..31      +  promoter       lac promoter: promoter for the E. coli lac operon
     35..57      +  protein_bind   lac operator (fragment): The lac repressor binds to the lac operator to inhibit transcription in E. coli. This inhibition can be relieved by adding lactose or isopropyl-β-D-thiogalactopyranoside (IPTG). lac repressor encoded by lacI
    100..118     +  promoter       T3 promoter: promoter for bacteriophage T3 RNA polymerase
    136..534     +  promoter       TEF1 promoter: S. cerevisiae TEF1; promoter for EF-1α
    587..4690    +  CDS            Cas9: Cas9 (Csn1) endonuclease from the Streptococcus pyogenes Type II CRISPR/Cas system generates RNA-guided double strand breaks in DNA
   4766..4888    +  CDS            Mxi1: transcriptional repressor domain from the mouse Max-interacting protein 1 (Schreiber-Agus et al., 1995)
   4912..5159    +  terminator     CYC1 terminator: S. cerevisiae CYC1; transcription terminator for CYC1
   5178..5196    -  promoter       T7 promoter: promoter for bacteriophage T7 RNA polymerase
   5204..5359    +  CDS            lacZα (fragment): LacZα fragment of β-galactosidase; lacZ fragment
   5363..5791    +  rep_origin     f1 ori (sequence partly withheld): f1 bacteriophage origin of replication; arrow indicates direction of (+) strand synthesis
   5819..5870    -  misc_feature   bom (fragment): basis of mobility region from pBR322
   5949..6752    -  CDS            URA3: orotidine-5'-phosphate decarboxylase, required for uracil biosynthesis; S. cerevisiae URA3; yeast auxotrophic marker, counterselectable with 5-fluoroorotic acid (5-FOA)
   6753..6968    -  promoter       URA3 promoter: S. cerevisiae URA3
   6976..7025    -  misc_feature   bom (fragment): basis of mobility region from pBR322
   7127..7162    -  CDS            rop (fragment): Rop protein, which maintains plasmids at low copy number; rop
   7230..7733    -  misc_feature   CEN/ARS: S. cerevisiae CEN6 centromere fused to an autonomously replicating sequence
   7770..7874    +  promoter       AmpR promoter: bla
   7875..8735    +  CDS            AmpR: β-lactamase; bla; confers resistance to ampicillin, carbenicillin, and related antibiotics
   8906..9494    +  rep_origin     ori: high-copy-number ColE1/pMB1/pBR322/pUC origin of replication
   9565..9971    +  promoter       RPR1 promoter: RPR1; promoter for the S. cerevisiae RNase P RNA gene
   9980..10055   +  misc_RNA       gRNA scaffold: guide RNA scaffold for the Streptococcus pyogenes CRISPR/Cas9 system
  10068..10130   +  terminator     RPR1 terminator: transcription terminator for the S. cerevisiae RNase P RNA gene
  10263..10505   -  CDS            TIM9 (fragment): TIM9_YEAST - Experimental evidence at protein level: Swiss-Prot protein existence level 1. Mitochondrial intermembrane chaperone that participates in the import and insertion of multi-pass transmembrane proteins into the mitochondrial inner membrane. Also required for the transfer of beta- barrel precursors from the TOM complex to the sorting and assembly machinery (SAM complex) of the outer membrane. Acts as a chaperone-like protein that protects the hydrophobic precursors from aggregation and guide them through the mitochondrial intermembrane space. Compared to TIM10, it may have a strong st
  10515..10739   +  CDS            NNR2 (fragment): NNRD_YEAST - Experimental evidence at protein level: Swiss-Prot protein existence level 1. Catalyzes the dehydration of the S-form of NAD(P)HX at the expense of ATP, which is converted to ADP. Together with NAD(P)HX epimerase, which catalyzes the epimerization of the S- and R-forms, the enzyme allows the repair of both epimers of NAD(P)HX, a damaged form of NAD(P)H that is a result of enzymatic or heat-dependent hydration. From Saccharomyces cerevisiae (strain ATCC 204508 / S288c) (Baker's yeast).
  11265..11888   +  CDS            TetR: tetracycline repressor TetR; tetR from transposon Tn10; TetR binds to the tetracycline operator tetO to inhibit transcription. This inhibition can be relieved by adding tetracycline or doxycycline.
  12293..12412   +  rep_origin     RSF ori (fragment): Plasmids containing the RSF 1030 origin of replication can be propagated in E. coli cells that contain additional plasmids with compatible origins.
  12414..12506   +  CDS            lacI (fragment): lac repressor; lacI; The lac repressor binds to the lac operator to inhibit transcription in E. coli. This inhibition can be relieved by adding lactose or isopropyl-β-D-thiogalactopyranoside (IPTG).
  12519..12540   +  protein_bind   CAP binding site: CAP binding activates transcription in the presence of cAMP. E. coli catabolite activator protein
>Addgene plasmid #73796 | pRS416-dCas9-Mxi1 + TetR + pRPR1(TetO)-NotI-gRNA | addgene full sequence | sequence record 237125 | Addgene NGS Result
TTTACACTTTATGCTTCCGGCTCGTATGTTGTGTGGAATTGTGAGCGGATAACAATTTCACACAGGAAAC
AGCTATGACCATGATTACGCCAAGCGCGCAATTAACCCTCACTAAAGGGAACAAAAGCTGGAGCTCATAG
CTTCAAAATGTTTCTACTCCTTTTTTACTCTTCCAGATTTTCTCGGACTCCGCGCATCGCCGTACCACTT
CAAAACACCCAAGCACAGCATACTAAATTTCCCCTCTTTCTTCCTCTAGGGTGTCGTTAATTACCCGTAC
TAAAGGTTTGGAAAAGAAAAAAGAGACCGCCTCGTTTCTTTTTCTTCGTCGAAAAAGGCAATAAAAATTT
TTATCACGTTTCTTTTTCTTGAAAATTTTTTTTTTGATTTTTTTCTCTTTCGATGACCTCCCATTGATAT
TTAAGTTAATAAACGGTCTTCAATTTCTCAAGTTTCAGTTTCATTTTTCTTGTTCTATTACAACTTTTTT
TACTTCTTGCTCATTAGAAAGAAAGCATAGCAATCTAATCTAAGTTTTCTAGAGATGTCTAGAGCCCCAA
AGAAGAAGAGAAAAGTTAGACCCGGGATGGACAAGAAGTACTCCATTGGGCTCGCTATCGGCACAAACAG
CGTCGGCTGGGCCGTCATTACGGACGAGTACAAGGTGCCGAGCAAAAAATTCAAAGTTCTGGGCAATACC
GATCGCCACAGCATAAAGAAGAACCTCATTGGCGCCCTCCTGTTCGACTCCGGGGAGACGGCCGAAGCCA
CGCGGCTCAAAAGAACAGCACGGCGCAGATATACCCGCAGAAAGAATCGGATCTGCTACCTGCAGGAGAT
CTTTAGTAATGAGATGGCTAAGGTGGATGACTCTTTCTTCCATAGGCTGGAGGAGTCCTTTTTGGTGGAG
GAGGATAAAAAGCACGAGCGCCACCCAATCTTTGGCAATATCGTGGACGAGGTGGCGTACCATGAAAAGT
ACCCAACCATATATCATCTGAGGAAGAAGCTTGTAGACAGTACTGATAAGGCTGACTTGCGGTTGATCTA
TCTCGCGCTGGCGCATATGATCAAATTTCGGGGACACTTCCTCATCGAGGGGGACCTGAACCCAGACAAC
AGCGATGTCGACAAACTCTTTATCCAACTGGTTCAGACTTACAATCAGCTTTTCGAAGAGAACCCGATCA
ACGCATCCGGAGTTGACGCCAAAGCAATCCTGAGCGCTAGGCTGTCCAAATCCCGGCGGCTCGAAAACCT
CATCGCACAGCTCCCTGGGGAGAAGAAGAACGGCCTGTTTGGTAATCTTATCGCCCTGTCACTCGGGCTG
ACCCCCAACTTTAAATCTAACTTCGACCTGGCCGAAGATGCCAAGCTTCAACTGAGCAAAGACACCTACG
ATGATGATCTCGACAATCTGCTGGCCCAGATCGGCGACCAGTACGCAGACCTTTTTTTGGCGGCAAAGAA
CCTGTCAGACGCCATTCTGCTGAGTGATATTCTGCGAGTGAACACGGAGATCACCAAAGCTCCGCTGAGC
GCTAGTATGATCAAGCGCTATGATGAGCACCACCAAGACTTGACTTTGCTGAAGGCCCTTGTCAGACAGC
AACTGCCTGAGAAGTACAAGGAAATTTTCTTCGATCAGTCTAAAAATGGCTACGCCGGATACATTGACGG
CGGAGCAAGCCAGGAGGAATTTTACAAATTTATTAAGCCCATCTTGGAAAAAATGGACGGCACCGAGGAG
CTGCTGGTAAAGCTTAACAGAGAAGATCTGTTGCGCAAACAGCGCACTTTCGACAATGGAAGCATCCCCC
ACCAGATTCACCTGGGCGAACTGCACGCTATCCTCAGGCGGCAAGAGGATTTCTACCCCTTTTTGAAAGA
TAACAGGGAAAAGATTGAGAAAATCCTCACATTTCGGATACCCTACTATGTAGGCCCCCTCGCCCGGGGA
AATTCCAGATTCGCGTGGATGACTCGCAAATCAGAAGAGACCATCACTCCCTGGAACTTCGAGGAAGTCG
TGGATAAGGGGGCCTCTGCCCAGTCCTTCATCGAAAGGATGACTAACTTTGATAAAAATCTGCCTAACGA
AAAGGTGCTTCCTAAACACTCTCTGCTGTACGAGTACTTCACAGTTTATAACGAGCTCACCAAGGTCAAA
TACGTCACAGAAGGGATGAGAAAGCCAGCATTCCTGTCTGGAGAGCAGAAGAAAGCTATCGTGGACCTCC
TCTTCAAGACGAACCGGAAAGTTACCGTGAAACAGCTCAAAGAAGACTATTTCAAAAAGATTGAATGTTT
CGACTCTGTTGAAATCAGCGGAGTGGAGGATCGCTTCAACGCATCCCTGGGAACGTATCACGATCTCCTG
AAAATCATTAAAGACAAGGACTTCCTGGACAATGAGGAGAACGAGGACATTCTTGAGGACATTGTCCTCA
CCCTTACGTTGTTTGAAGATAGGGAGATGATTGAAGAACGCTTGAAAACTTACGCTCATCTCTTCGACGA
CAAAGTCATGAAACAGCTCAAGAGGCGCCGATATACAGGATGGGGGCGGCTGTCAAGAAAACTGATCAAT
GGGATCCGAGACAAGCAGAGTGGAAAGACAATCCTGGATTTTCTTAAGTCCGATGGATTTGCCAACCGGA
ACTTCATGCAGTTGATCCATGATGACTCTCTCACCTTTAAGGAGGACATCCAGAAAGCACAAGTTTCTGG
CCAGGGGGACAGTCTTCACGAGCACATCGCTAATCTTGCAGGTAGCCCAGCTATCAAAAAGGGAATACTG
CAGACCGTTAAGGTCGTGGATGAACTCGTCAAAGTAATGGGAAGGCATAAGCCCGAGAATATCGTTATCG
AGATGGCCCGAGAGAACCAAACTACCCAGAAGGGACAGAAGAACAGTAGGGAAAGGATGAAGAGGATTGA
AGAGGGTATAAAAGAACTGGGGTCCCAAATCCTTAAGGAACACCCAGTTGAAAACACCCAGCTTCAGAAT
GAGAAGCTCTACCTGTACTACCTGCAGAACGGCAGGGACATGTACGTGGATCAGGAACTGGACATCAATC
GGCTCTCCGACTACGACGTGGATGCTATCGTGCCCCAGTCTTTTCTCAAAGATGATTCTATTGATAATAA
AGTGTTGACAAGATCCGATAAAAATAGAGGGAAGAGTGATAACGTCCCCTCAGAAGAAGTTGTCAAGAAA
ATGAAAAATTATTGGCGGCAGCTGCTGAACGCCAAACTGATCACACAACGGAAGTTCGATAATCTGACTA
AGGCTGAACGAGGTGGCCTGTCTGAGTTGGATAAAGCCGGCTTCATCAAAAGGCAGCTTGTTGAGACACG
CCAGATCACCAAGCACGTGGCCCAAATTCTCGATTCACGCATGAACACCAAGTACGATGAAAATGACAAA
CTGATTCGAGAGGTGAAAGTTATTACTCTGAAGTCTAAGCTGGTCTCAGATTTCAGAAAGGACTTTCAGT
TTTATAAGGTGAGAGAGATCAACAATTACCACCATGCGCATGATGCCTACCTGAATGCAGTGGTAGGCAC
TGCACTTATCAAAAAATATCCCAAGCTTGAATCTGAATTTGTTTACGGAGACTATAAAGTGTACGATGTT
AGGAAAATGATCGCAAAGTCTGAGCAGGAAATAGGCAAGGCCACCGCTAAGTACTTCTTTTACAGCAATA
TTATGAATTTTTTCAAGACCGAGATTACACTGGCCAATGGAGAGATTCGGAAGCGACCACTTATCGAAAC
AAACGGAGAAACAGGAGAAATCGTGTGGGACAAGGGTAGGGATTTCGCGACAGTCCGGAAGGTCCTGTCC
ATGCCGCAGGTGAACATCGTTAAAAAGACCGAAGTACAGACCGGAGGCTTCTCCAAGGAAAGTATCCTCC
CGAAAAGGAACAGCGACAAGCTGATCGCACGCAAAAAAGATTGGGACCCCAAGAAATACGGCGGATTCGA
TTCTCCTACAGTCGCTTACAGTGTACTGGTTGTGGCCAAAGTGGAGAAAGGGAAGTCTAAAAAACTCAAA
AGCGTCAAGGAACTGCTGGGCATCACAATCATGGAGCGATCAAGCTTCGAAAAAAACCCCATCGACTTTC
TCGAGGCGAAAGGATATAAAGAGGTCAAAAAAGACCTCATCATTAAGCTTCCCAAGTACTCTCTCTTTGA
GCTTGAAAACGGCCGGAAACGAATGCTCGCTAGTGCGGGCGAGCTGCAGAAAGGTAACGAGCTGGCACTG
CCCTCTAAATACGTTAATTTCTTGTATCTGGCCAGCCACTATGAAAAGCTCAAAGGGTCTCCCGAAGATA
ATGAGCAGAAGCAGCTGTTCGTGGAACAACACAAACACTACCTTGATGAGATCATCGAGCAAATAAGCGA
ATTCTCCAAAAGAGTGATCCTCGCCGACGCTAACCTCGATAAGGTGCTTTCTGCTTACAATAAGCACAGG
GATAAGCCCATCAGGGAGCAGGCAGAAAACATTATCCACTTGTTTACTCTGACCAACTTGGGCGCGCCTG
CAGCCTTCAAGTACTTCGACACCACCATAGACAGAAAGCGGTACACCTCTACAAAGGAGGTCCTGGACGC
CACACTGATTCATCAGTCAATTACGGGGCTCTATGAAACAAGAATCGACCTCTCTCAGCTCGGTGGAGAC
AGCAGGGCTGACGAGGGAGCTCCCAAGAAAAAGCGCAAGGTAGGTAGTTCCAAGCTTGGCGGCAGCGGCG
GCAGCATGGAACGTGTGAGAATGATTAATGTGCAAAGGCTGTTAGAAGCCGCAGAGTTTTTAGAAAGAAG
AGAAAGAGAATGCGAACACGGGTATGCCAGTTCTTTCCCTAGCATGCCCTCTCCCAGAGGCTAACTCGAG
CTCTTCTCGAGTCATGTAATTAGTTATGTCACGCTTACATTCACGCCCTCCCCCCACATCCGCTCTAACC
GAAAAGGAAGGAGTTAGACAACCTGAAGTCTAGGTCCCTATTTATTTTTTTATAGTTATGTTAGTATTAA
GAACGTTATTTATATTTCAAATTTTTCTTTTTTTTCTGTACAGACGCGTGTACGCATGTAACATTATACT
GAAAACCTTGCTTGAGAAGGTTTTGGGACGCTCGAAGGCTTTAATTTGCGGCCGGTACCCAATTCGCCCT
ATAGTGAGTCGTATTACGCGCGCTCACTGGCCGTCGTTTTACAACGTCGTGACTGGGAAAACCCTGGCGT
TACCCAACTTAATCGCCTTGCAGCACATCCCCCTTTCGCCAGCTGGCGTAATAGCGAAGAGGCCCGCACC
GATCGCCCTTCCCAACAGTTGCGCAGCCTGAATGGCGAATGG
[124 nt withheld, positions 5363-5486]
C
[91 nt withheld, positions 5488-5578]
A
[49 nt withheld, positions 5580-5628]
CCTTTGACGTTGGAGTCCACGTTCTTT
[37 nt withheld, positions 5656-5692]
ACCCTATCTCGGTCTATTCTTTTGATTTATAAGGGATTTTGCCGATTTCGGCCTATTGGTTAAAAAATGA
GCTGATTTAACAAAAATTTAACGCGAATTTTAACAAAATATTAACGCTTACAATTTCCTGATGCGGTATT
TTCTCCTTACGCATCTGTGCGGTATTTCACACCGCATAGGGTAATAACTGATATAATTAAATTGAAGCTC
TAATTTGTGAGTTTAGTATACATGCATTTACTTATAATACAGTTTTTTAGTTTTGCTGGCCGCATCTTCT
CAAATATGCTTCCCAGCCTGCTTTTCTGTAACGTTCACCCTCTACCTTAGCATCCCTTCCCTTTGCAAAT
AGTCCTCTTCCAACAATAATAATGTCAGATCCTGTAGAGACCACATCATCCACGGTTCTATACTGTTGAC
CCAATGCGTCTCCCTTGTCATCTAAACCCACACCGGGTGTCATAATCAACCAATCGTAACCTTCATCTCT
TCCACCCATGTCTCTTTGAGCAATAAAGCCGATAACAAAATCTTTGTCGCTCTTCGCAATGTCAACAGTA
CCCTTAGTATATTCTCCAGTAGATAGGGAGCCCTTGCATGACAATTCTGCTAACATCAAAAGGCCTCTAG
GTTCCTTTGTTACTTCTTCTGCCGCCTGCTTCAAACCGCTAACAATACCTGGGCCCACCACACCGTGTGC
ATTCGTAATGTCTGCCCATTCTGCTATTCTGTATACACCCGCAGAGTACTGCAATTTGACTGTATTACCA
ATGTCAGCAAATTTTCTGTCTTCGAAGAGTAAAAAATTGTACTTGGCGGATAATGCCTTTAGCGGCTTAA
CTGTGCCCTCCATGGAAAAATCAGTCAAGATATCCACATGTGTTTTTAGTAAACAAATTTTGGGACCTAA
TGCTTCAACTAACTCCAGTAATTCCTTGGTGGTACGAACATCCAATGAAGCACACAAGTTTGTTTGCTTT
TCGTGCATGATATTAAATAGCTTGGCAGCAACAGGACTAGGATGAGTAGCAGCACGTTCCTTATATGTAG
CTTTCGACATGATTTATCTTCGTTTCCTGCAGGTTTTTGTTCTGTGCAGTTGGGTTAAGAATACTGGGCA
ATTTCATGTTTCTTCAACACTACATATGCGTATATATACCAATCTAAGTCTGTGCTCCTTCCTTCGTTCT
TCCTTCTGTTCGGAGATTACCGAATCAAAAAAATTTCAAGGAAACCGAAATCAAAAAAAAGAATAAAAAA
AAAATGATGAATTGAAAAGGTGGTATGGTGCACTCTCAGTACAATCTGCTCTGATGCCGCATAGTTAAGC
CAGCCCCGACACCCGCCAACACCCGCTGACGCGCCCTGACGGGCTTGTCTGCTCCCGGCATCCGCTTACA
GACAAGCTGTGACCGTCTCCGGGAGCTGCATGTGTCAGAGGTTTTCACCGTCATCACCGAAACGCGCGAG
ACGAAAGGGCCTCGTGATACGCCTATTTTTATAGGTTAATGTCATGATAATAATGGTTTCTTAGACGGAT
CGCTTGCCTGTAACTTACACGCGCCTCGTATCTTTTAATGATGGAATAATTTGGGAATTTACTCTGTGTT
TATTTATTTTTATGTTTTGTATTTGGATTTTAGAAAGTAAATAAAGAAGGTAGAAGAGTTACGGAATGAA
GAAAAAAAAATAAACAAAGGTTTAAAAAATTTCAACAAAAAGCGTACTTTACATATATATTTATTAGACA
AGAAAAGCAGATTAAATAGATATACATTCGATTAACGATAAGTAAAATGTAAAATCACAGGATTTTCGTG
TGTGGTCTTCTACACAGACAAGATGAAACAATTCGGCATTAATACCTGAGAGCAGGAAGAGCAAGATAAA
AGGTAGTATTTGTTGGCGATCCCCCTAGAGTCTTTTACATCTTCGGAAAACAAAAACTATTTTTTCTTTA
ATTTCTTTTTTTACTTTCTATTTTTAATTTATATATTTATATTAAAAAATTTAAATTATAATTATTTTTA
TAGCACGTGATGAAAAGGACCCAGGTGGCACTTTTCGGGGAAATGTGCGCGGAACCCCTATTTGTTTATT
TTTCTAAATACATTCAAATATGTATCCGCTCATGAGACAATAACCCTGATAAATGCTTCAATAATATTGA
AAAAGGAAGAGTATGAGTATTCAACATTTCCGTGTCGCCCTTATTCCCTTTTTTGCGGCATTTTGCCTTC
CTGTTTTTGCTCACCCAGAAACGCTGGTGAAAGTAAAAGATGCTGAAGATCAGTTGGGTGCACGAGTGGG
TTACATCGAACTGGATCTCAACAGCGGTAAGATCCTTGAGAGTTTTCGCCCCGAAGAACGTTTTCCAATG
ATGAGCACTTTTAAAGTTCTGCTATGTGGCGCGGTATTATCCCGTATTGACGCCGGGCAAGAGCAACTCG
GTCGCCGCATACACTATTCTCAGAATGACTTGGTTGAGTACTCACCAGTCACAGAAAAGCATCTTACGGA
TGGCATGACAGTAAGAGAATTATGCAGTGCTGCCATAACCATGAGTGATAACACTGCGGCCAACTTACTT
CTGACAACGATCGGAGGACCGAAGGAGCTAACCGCTTTTTTGCACAACATGGGGGATCATGTAACTCGCC
TTGATCGTTGGGAACCGGAGCTGAATGAAGCCATACCAAACGACGAGCGTGACACCACGATGCCTGTAGC
AATGGCAACAACGTTGCGCAAACTATTAACTGGCGAACTACTTACTCTAGCTTCCCGGCAACAATTAATA
GACTGGATGGAGGCGGATAAAGTTGCAGGACCACTTCTGCGCTCGGCCCTTCCGGCTGGCTGGTTTATTG
CTGATAAATCTGGAGCCGGTGAGCGTGGGTCTCGCGGTATCATTGCAGCACTGGGGCCAGATGGTAAGCC
CTCCCGTATCGTAGTTATCTACACGACGGGGAGTCAGGCAACTATGGATGAACGAAATAGACAGATCGCT
GAGATAGGTGCCTCACTGATTAAGCATTGGTAACTGTCAGACCAAGTTTACTCATATATACTTTAGATTG
ATTTAAAACTTCATTTTTAATTTAAAAGGATCTAGGTGAAGATCCTTTTTGATAATCTCATGACCAAAAT
CCCTTAACGTGAGTTTTCGTTCCACTGAGCGTCAGACCCCGTAGAAAAGATCAAAGGATCTTCTTGAGAT
CCTTTTTTTCTGCGCGTAATCTGCTGCTTGCAAACAAAAAAACCACCGCTACCAGCGGTGGTTTGTTTGC
CGGATCAAGAGCTACCAACTCTTTTTCCGAAGGTAACTGGCTTCAGCAGAGCGCAGATACCAAATACTGT
TCTTCTAGTGTAGCCGTAGTTAGGCCACCACTTCAAGAACTCTGTAGCACCGCCTACATACCTCGCTCTG
CTAATCCTGTTACCAGTGGCTGCTGCCAGTGGCGATAAGTCGTGTCTTACCGGGTTGGACTCAAGACGAT
AGTTACCGGATAAGGCGCAGCGGTCGGGCTGAACGGGGGGTTCGTGCACACAGCCCAGCTTGGAGCGAAC
GACCTACACCGAACTGAGATACCTACAGCGTGAGCTATGAGAAAGCGCCACGCTTCCCGAAGGGAGAAAG
GCGGACAGGTATCCGGTAAGCGGCAGGGTCGGAACAGGAGAGCGCACGAGGGAGCTTCCAGGGGGAAACG
CCTGGTATCTTTATAGTCCTGTCGGGTTTCGCCACCTCTGACTTGAGCGTCGATTTTTGTGATGCTCGTC
AGGGGGGCGGAGCCTATGGAAAAACGCCAGCAACGCGGCCTTTTTACGGTTCCTGGCCTTTTGCTGGCCT
TTTGCTGGCCTTTTGCTCGGGGGATCTGCCAATTGAACATAACATGGTAGTTACATATACTAGTAATATG
GTTCGGCACACATTAAAAGTATAAAAACTATCTGAATTACGAATTACATATATTGGTCATAAAAATCAAT
CAATCATCGTGTGTTTTATATGTCTCTTATCTAAGTATAAGAATATCCATAGTTAATATTCACTTACGCT
ACCTTTTAACCTGTAATCATTGTCAACAGGATATGTTAACGACCCACATTGATAAACGCTAGTATTTCTT
TTTCCTCTTCTTATTGGCCGGCTGTCTCTATACTCCCCTATAGTCTGTTTCTTTTCGTTTCGATTGTCCC
TATCAGTGATAGAGATGGCGCACATGGTACGCTGTGGTGCTCGCGGCTGGGAACGAAACTCTGGGAGCTG
CGATTGGCAGCGGCCGCGTTTTAGAGCTAGAAATAGCAAGTTAAAATAAGGCTAGTCCGTTATCAACTTG
AAAAAGTGGCACCGAGTCGGTGCTTTTTTCTCGAGCCATATCCAACTTCCAATTTAATCTTTCTTTTTTA
ATTTTCACTTATTTGCGATACAGAAAGAAAAAAGCGATAGTAACTATTGAATTTTGTTTGGATTTGGTTA
GATTAGATATGGTTTCTCTTTATATTTACATGCTAAAAATGGGCTACACCAGAGATACATAATTAGATAT
ATATACGCCAGTACACCTTATCGGCCCAAGCCTTGTCCCAAGGCAGCGTTTTGTTCTTGGAAACGCTGCC
CTACACGTTCGCTATGCTTCAAGAACTTTTCTGAGCACTTCATGATGCATGTTTGTTCCTTATTGGTTAG
CTTTGATGTTGTGAAGTCATTGACACAGTCTGTGAAACATCTTTCTACCAGATTAGAGTACAAACGCATG
AAATCCTTCATTTGCTTTTGTTCCACTACTTTTTGGAACTCTTGTTGTTCTTTCCTGCAGGTAGTCGTGC
AATGTATGACTTTAAGATTTGTGAGCAGGAAGAAAAGGGAGAATCTTCTAACGATAAACCCTTGAAAAAC
TGGGTAGACTACGCTATGTTGAGTTGCTACGCAGGCTGCACAATTACACGAGAATGCTCCCGCCTAGGAT
TTAAGGCTAAGGGACGTGCAATGCAGACGACAGATCTAAATGACCGTGTCGGTGAAGTGTTCGCCAAACT
TTTCGGTTAACACATGCAGTGATGCACGCGCGATGGTGCTAAGTTACATATATATATATATGTATAGCCA
TAGTGATGTCTAAGTAACCTTTATGGTATATTTCTTAATGTGGAAAGATACTAGCGCGCGCACCCACACA
CAAGCTTCGTCTTTTCTTGAAGAAAAGAGGAAGCTCGCTAAATGGGATTCCACTTTCCGTTCCCTGCCAG
CTGATGGAAAAAGGTTAGTGGAACGATGAAGAATAAAAAGAGAGATCCACTGAGGTGAAATTTCAGCTGA
CAGCGAGTTTCATGATCGTGATGAACAATGGTAACGAGTTGTGGCTGTTGCCAGGGAGGGTGGTTCTCAA
CTTTTAATGTATGGCCAAATCGCTACTTGGGTTTGTTATATAACAAAGAAGAAATAATGAACTGATTCTC
TTCCTCCTTCTTGTCCTTTCTTAATTCTGTTGTAATTACCTTCCTTTGTAATTTTTTTTGTAATTATTCT
TCTTAATAATCCAAACAAACACACATATTACAATATATTAAAATGTCTAGATTAGATAAAAGTAAAGTGA
TTAACAGCGCATTAGAGCTGCTTAATGAGGTCGGAATCGAAGGTTTAACAACCCGTAAACTCGCCCAGAA
GCTAGGTGTAGAGCAGCCTACATTGTATTGGCATGTAAAAAATAAGCGGGCTTTGCTCGACGCCTTAGCC
ATTGAGATGTTAGATAGGCACCATACTCACTTTTGCCCTTTAGAAGGGGAAAGCTGGCAAGATTTTTTAC
GTAATAACGCTAAAAGTTTTAGATGTGCTTTACTAAGTCATCGCGATGGAGCAAAAGTACATTTAGGTAC
ACGGCCTACAGAAAAACAGTATGAAACTCTCGAAAATCAATTAGCCTTTTTATGCCAACAAGGTTTTTCA
CTAGAGAATGCATTATATGCACTCAGCGCTGTGGGGCATTTTACTTTAGGTTGCGTATTGGAAGATCAAG
AGCATCAAGTCGCTAAAGAAGAAAGGGAAACACCTACTACTGATAGTATGCCGCCATTATTACGACAAGC
TATCGAATTATTTGATCACCAAGGTGCAGAGCCAGCCTTCTTATTCGGCCTTGAATTGATCATATGCGGA
TTAGAAAAACAACTTAAATGTGAAAGTGGGTCTTAAGTCTGAAGAATGAATGATTTGATGATTTCTTTTT
CCCTCCATTTTTCTTACTGAATATATCAATGATATAGACTTGTATAGTTTATTATTTCAAATTAAGTAGC
TATATATAGTCAAGATAACGTTTGTTTGACACGATTACATTATTCGTCGACATCTTTTTTCAGCCTGTCG
TGGTAGCAATTTGAGGAGTATTATTAATTGAATAGGTTCATTTTGCGCTCGCATAAACAGTTTTCGTCAG
GGACAGTATGTTGGAATGAGTGGTAATTAATGGTGACATGACATGTTATAGCAATAACCTTGATGTTTAC
ATCGTAGTTTAATGTACACCCCGCGAATTCGTTCAAGTAGGAGTGCACCAATTGCAAAGGGAAAAGCTGA
ATGGGCAGTTCGAACCGCGGTCTTTCCTGCGTTATCCCCTGATTCTGTGGATAACCGTATTACCGCCTTT
GAGTGAGCTGATACCGCTCGCCGCAGCCGAACGACCGAGCGCAGCGAGTCAGTGAGCGAGGAAGCGGAAG
AGCGCCCAATACGCAAACCGCCTCTCCCCGCGCGTTGGCCGATTCATTAATGCAGCTGGCACGACAGGTT
TCCCGACTGGAAAGCGGGCAGTGAGCGCAACGCAATTAATGTGAGTTAGCTCACTCATTAGGCACCCCAG
GC
