LOCUS       Exported 807 bp ds-DNA linear SYN 20-MAY-2021
DEFINITION  pRS416 Ura marked Cen/Ars plasmid with dCas9-Mxi1 under Tef1
            promoter, and tet-incucibile RPR1 promoter with NotI cloning site
            adjacent to gRNA.
ACCESSION   .
VERSION     .
KEYWORDS    pRS416-dCas9-Mxi1 + TetR + pRPR1(TetO)-NotI-gRNA
SOURCE      synthetic DNA construct
  ORGANISM  synthetic DNA construct
REFERENCE   1 (bases 1 to 807)
  AUTHORS   Smith JD, Suresh S, Schlecht U, Wu M, Wagih O, Peltz G, Davis RW,
            Steinmetz LM, Parts L, St Onge RP
  TITLE     Quantitative CRISPR interference screens in yeast identify
            chemical-genetic interactions and new rules for guide RNA design.
  JOURNAL   Genome Biol. 2016 Mar 8;17(1):45. doi: 10.1186/s13059-016-0900-9.
  PUBMED    26956608
REFERENCE   2 (bases 1 to 807)
  AUTHORS   .
  TITLE     Direct Submission
  JOURNAL   Exported May 20, 2021 from SnapGene Server 1.1.58
            http://www.snapgene.com
FEATURES             Location/Qualifiers
     source          1..807
                     /organism="synthetic DNA construct"
                     /mol_type="other DNA"
ORIGIN
        1 atcactttac ttttatctaa tctagacatt ttaatatatt gtaatatgtg tgtttgtttg
       61 gattattaag aagaataatt acaaaaaaaa ttacaaagga aggtaattac aacagaatta
      121 agaaaggaca agaaggagga agagaatcag ttcattattt cttctttgtt atataacaaa
      181 cccaagtagc gatttggcca tacattaaaa gttgagaacc accctccctg gcaacagcca
      241 caactcgtta ccattgttca tcacgatcat gaaactcgct gtcagctgaa atttcacctc
      301 agtggatctc tctttttatt cttcatcgtt ccactaacct ttttccatca gctggcaggg
      361 aacggaaagt ggaatcccat ttagcgagct tcctcttttc ttcaagaaaa gacgaagctt
      421 gtgtgtgggt gcgcgcgcta gtatctttcc acattaagaa atataccata aaggttactt
      481 agacatcact atggctatac atatatatat atatgtaact tagcaccatc gcgcgtgcat
      541 cactgcatgt gttaaccgaa aagtttggcg aacacttcac cgacacggtc atttagatct
      601 gtcgtctgca ttgcacgtcc cttagcctta aatcctaggc gggagcattc tcgtgtaatt
      661 gtgcagcctg cgtagcaact caacatagcg tagtctaccc agtttttcaa gggtttatcg
      721 ttagaagatt ctcccttttc ttcctgctca caaatcttaa agtcatacat tgcacgacta
      781 cctgcaggaa agaacaacaa gagttcc
//
