>Addgene plasmid #73796 | pRS416-dCas9-Mxi1 + TetR + pRPR1(TetO)-NotI-gRNA | addgene partial sequence | sequence record 138528 | TEF_seq 5'-ggtcttcaatttctcaagtttc-3'
TTCTTGCTCATTAGAAAGAAAGCATAGCAATCTAATCTAAGTTTTCTAGAGATGTCTAGAGCCCCAAAGA
AGAAGAGAAAAGTTAGACCCGGGATGGACAAGAAGTACTCCATTGGGCTCGCTATCGGCACAAACAGCGT
CGGCTGGGCCGTCATTACGGACGAGTACAAGGTGCCGAGCAAAAAATTCAAAGTTCTGGGCAATACCGAT
CGCCACAGCATAAAGAAGAACCTCATTGGCGCCCTCCTGTTCGACTCCGGGGAGACGGCCGAAGCCACGC
GGCTCAAAAGAACAGCACGGCGCAGATATACCCGCAGAAAGAATCGGATCTGCTACCTGCAGGAGATCTT
TAGTAATGAGATGGCTAAGGTGGATGACTCTTTCTTCCATAGGCTGGAGGAGTCCTTTTTGGTGGAGGAG
GATAAAAAGCACGAGCGCCACCCAATCTTTGGCAATATCGTGGACGAGGTGGCGTACCATGAAAAGTACC
CAACCATATATCATCTGAGGAAGAAGCTTGTAGACAGTACTGATAAGGCTGACTTGCGGTTGATCTATCT
CGCGCTGGCGCATATGATCAAATTTCGGGGACACTTCCTCATCGAGGGGGACCTGAACCCAGACAACAGC
GATGTCGACAAACTCTTTATCCAACTGGTTCAGACTTACAATCAGCTTTTCGAAGAGAACCCGATCAACG
CATCCGGAGTTGACGCCAAAGCAATCCTGAGCGCTAGGCTGTCCAAATCCCGGCGGCTCG
