>Addgene plasmid #73796 | pRS416-dCas9-Mxi1 + TetR + pRPR1(TetO)-NotI-gRNA | addgene partial sequence | sequence record 138529 | pBR322ori-F 5'-GGGAAACGCCTGGTATCTTT-3'
GACTTGAGCGTCGATTTTTGTGATGCTCGTCAGGGGGGCGGAGCCTATGGAAAAACGCCAGCAACGCGGC
CTTTTTACGGTTCCTGGCCTTTTGCTGGCCTTTTGCTGGCCTTTTGCTCGGGGGATCTGCCAATTGAACA
TAACATGGTAGTTACATATACTAGTAATATGGTTCGGCACACATTAAAAGTATAAAAACTATCTGAATTA
CGAATTACATATATTGGTCATAAAAATCAATCAATCATCGTGTGTTTTATATGTCTCTTATCTAAGTATA
AGAATATCCATAGTTAATATTCACTTACGCTACCTTTTAACCTGTAATCATTGTCAACAGGATATGTTAA
CGACCCACATTGATAAACGCTAGTATTTCTTTTTCCTCTTCTTATTGGCCGGCTGTCTCTATACTCCCCT
ATAGTCTGTTTCTTTTCGTTTCGATTGTCCCTATCAGTGATAGAGATGGCGCACATGGTACGCTGTGGTG
CTCGCGGCTGGGAACGAAACTCTGGGAGCTGCGATTGGCAGCGGCCGCGTTTTAGAGCTAGAAATAGCAA
GTTAAAATAAGGCTAGTCCGTTATCAACTTGAAAAAGTGGCACCGAGTCGGTGCTTTTTTCTCGAGCCAT
ATCCAACTTCCAATTTAATCTTTCTTTTTTAATTTTCACTTATTTGCGATACAGAAAGAAAAAAGCGATA
GTAACTATTGAATTTTGTTTGGATTTGGTTAGATTAGATATGGTTTCTCTTTATATTTACATGCTAAAAA
TGGGCTACACCAGAGATACATAATTAGATATATATACGCCAGTACACCTTATCGGCCCAAGCCTTGTCCC
